>Addgene plasmid #29054 | pEMS1133 | addgene partial sequence | sequence record 39620 | EGFP-N 5'-CGTCGCCGTCCAGCTCGACCAG-3'
ACCATGGTGGCGGAAGTTCCTATACCTTTTGAAGAATAGGAACTTCGGAATAGGAACTTCGGCGCGCCGG
CTGGTCCCGGGCTGGGCAGGCGGGCTGGCCTCGCGCCCTCGAGGCACCCGGCGGCGCTGGCTGTGCGGAG
GGGCGCCGGCGCGGCCGTATTTGTACCCGCGGGCCCTCACATGGTCTGATCTCTAGATAGCCGCCGCCAA
ANAGCTCTTGAAGAATTTTTGCGTCACTTTGAGGCGAATAAACTTAATGCTTCCCCGCGGCCGCGGCTCC
GCGCTCCCGCTGGATGGGGTTGCGCTCGCCAGGGAGGGGCCGCGCTACGGGGCGGGGTGCGCGCCCGACC
CCAGAGCCAGGAGGGGAGGGACCCCCGACACACACACACGCTCGCANGGAGGAGCGGAGCGCGGANCAGC
CGGCAGGGCAGGGCCGAGCGAGGAATCCTGACTTTCCTGCTCTTTAACTTTGCGGGAGGGGGGAGGCTGC
ACAAAGGAGCAGGTGTGCGCCTCCCCTGCCNCCCCGCGCCCACAGGACGGCACACANGGGTCTGCTCGTG
CCGCTTT
