>Addgene plasmid #29054 | pEMS1133 | addgene partial sequence | sequence record 39773 | pEMS1307-fwd 5'-ccgcacgtctaagaaaccat-3'
ATGAATTCGAGCTCCTAGGCCGGCCCCAGTTCTTCATTCCTTCNTTGTGGAAGTCTTTATTGTGAGACTC
TGGGGACGGAGAGGAATTANACAAGGGCCTCTAAGCTGAGCTCACATCCCAGCCGGTCAGTCAGATAAAC
GCATGGGTATCGAGTACTGCTAGGTCCCANGAAGAAAGAGAGAGCAGCTTTCGGGATGGGGACGATGGGG
AGGTGTCCGAGGTCAAGAGAAAGCGGCACGAGCAGACCNCTGTGTGCNGTCCTGTGGGCGCGGGGCGGCA
GGGGAGGCGCANACCTGCTCCTTTGNGCAGCCTCCCCCCTCCCGCAAANTTAAANANCAGGAAAGTNANG
ATTCNTCGCTCGGCCCTGNCCTGCCGGCTGCTCCGCGCTCCGCTCCTCCCTGCGAGCGTGTGTGTGTGTC
GGGGGTCCCTCCCCTCCTGGCTCTGGGGTCGGGCGCGCACCCCGCC
