[The description below was written by a language model from this plasmid's Addgene catalogue record.]
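Description:
pEMS1133 is a plasmid from the Pleiades Promoter Project, a collection of human-derived "MiniPromoters" designed to drive selective gene expression in defined brain regions and cell types. It is built on the pEMS1307 backbone, a large vector of about 16.5 kb without insert, and is maintained in E. coli as a high-copy plasmid under ampicillin selection. The record does not list the origin of replication or the other elements that make up this sizeable backbone, and no feature table is available, so the function of most of the backbone sequence cannot be stated here.

The insert is Ple195, a 703 bp MiniPromoter assembled from human regulatory sequence of SLC6A4, the gene encoding the serotonin transporter (SERT/5-HTT). It was cloned by restriction digestion between FseI and AscI sites, placing it upstream of a backbone-encoded reporter, EGFP fused to a nuclear localization signal. In this arrangement the MiniPromoter is the element under test rather than a protein-coding payload. If Ple195 is active, green fluorescence should concentrate in the nuclei of expressing cells, which makes individual positive cells easier to identify and count. Given the source gene, the design intent is presumably expression in serotonergic neurons, although the record does not say so explicitly.

The depositor notes that reporter expression under this MiniPromoter has not been tested for this plasmid. It should therefore be regarded as an uncharacterized candidate promoter-reporter construct rather than a validated tool for cell-type-specific expression.
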