Addgene plasmid #29054: pEMS1133
Purpose: Expression of the reporter gene under the control of the MiniPromoter in this plasmid has not been tested
Depositing lab: Elizabeth Simpson. Depositing organization: University of British Columbia. Publication: A regulatory toolbox of MiniPromoters to drive selective expression in the brain. Portales-Casamar E, Swanson DJ, Liu L, de Leeuw CN, Banks KG, Ho Sui SJ, Fulton DL, Ali J, Amirabbasi M, Arenillas DJ, Babyak N, Black SF, Bonaguro RJ, Brauer E, Candido TR, Castellarin M, Chen J, Chen Y, Cheng JC, Chopra V, Docking TR, Dreolini L, D'Souza CA, Flynn EK, Glenn R, Hatakka K, Hearty TG, Imanian B, Jiang S, Khorasan-zadeh S, Komljenovic I, Laprise S, Liao NY, Lim JS, Lithwick S, Liu F, Liu J, Lu M, McConechy M, McLeod AJ, Milisavljevic M, Mis J, O'Connor K, Palma B, Palmquist DL, Schmouth JF, Swanson MI, Tam B, Ticoll A, Turner JL, Varhol R, Vermeulen J, Watkins RF, Wilson G, Wong BK, Wong SH, Wong TY, Yang GS, Ypsilanti AR, Jones SJ, Holt RA, Goldowitz D, Wasserman WW, Simpson EM. Proc Natl Acad Sci U S A. 2010 Sep 21. 107(38):16589-94. 10.1073/pnas.1009158107 PubMed 20807748.
Backbone
  Vector backbone: pEMS1307
  Backbone size w/o insert (bp): 16482
  Vector type: Pleiades Promoter Project [sic, Pleaides Plieades]
Growth in bacteria
  Bacterial resistance: Ampicillin, 100 μg/mL
  Growth temperature: 37°C
  Growth strain: DH5alpha
  Growth instructions: DH10B
  Copy number: High Copy
Gene/Insert
  Gene/Insert name: Ple195 (alt names: SLC6A4; solute carrier family 6, member 4)
  Species: H. sapiens (human)
  Insert size (bp): 703
  Entrez Gene: SLC6A4 (a.k.a. 5-HTT, 5-HTTLPR, 5HTT, HTT, OCD1, SERT, SERT1, hSERT)
  Tag / fusion protein: EGFP-NLS (C terminal on backbone)
  Cloning method: Restriction Enzyme; 5′ cloning site FseI (unknown if destroyed); 3′ cloning site AscI (unknown if destroyed)
  Sequencing primers: 5′ Unknown
Terms and licenses: Academic/Nonprofit Terms; Industry Terms: Not Available to Industry
How to cite: pEMS1133 was a gift from Elizabeth Simpson (Addgene plasmid # 29054 ; http://n2t.net/addgene:29054 ; RRID:Addgene_29054)
